Addgene plasmid #158766: pF(UG) hSyn NS34a-msGFP-A'Q-mito
Purpose: Lentiviral expression of self-cleaving membrane targeting peptide containing the OMP25 C-terminal targeting sequence, a modified P6P4 NS5A/5B cleavage site, msGFP and the NS3/4A protease.
Depositing lab: Edwin Chapman. Depositing organization: University of Wisconsin, Madison. Publication: Acute disruption of the synaptic vesicle membrane protein synaptotagmin 1 using knockoff in mouse hippocampal neurons. Vevea JD, Chapman ER. Elife. 2020 Jun 9;9. pii: 56469. doi: 10.7554/eLife.56469. PubMed 32515733.
Backbone
  Vector backbone: FUGW (#14883)
  Vector type: Lentiviral
Growth in bacteria
  Bacterial resistance: Ampicillin, 100 μg/mL
  Growth temperature: 37°C
  Growth strain: NEB Stable
  Copy number: High Copy
Gene/Insert
  Gene/Insert name: NS3/4a protease and msGFP
  Species: Hepatitis C virus
  Mutation: Flexible linkers between the protease and msGFP and msGFP and the cleavage site, ADVVCC/QMSY cleavage site
  Cloning method: Ligation Independent Cloning
Terms and licenses: Academic/Nonprofit Terms; Industry Terms: Not Available to Industry
Depositor comments: In-fusion cloning was used for constuction of this plasmid
How to cite: pF(UG) hSyn NS34a-msGFP-A'Q-mito was a gift from Edwin Chapman (Addgene plasmid # 158766 ; http://n2t.net/addgene:158766 ; RRID:Addgene_158766)
