[The description below was written by a language model from this plasmid's Addgene catalogue record and pLannotate feature annotations shown in this document.]
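Description:
pF(UG) hSyn NS34a-msGFP-A'Q-mito is a lentiviral transfer plasmid of about 10 kb built on the FUGW backbone, with the human synapsin I promoter driving neuron-specific expression of the payload. It is maintained in E. coli through a high-copy ColE1/pUC-type origin and ampicillin resistance. The backbone also carries an f1 origin and an SV40/EM7-driven bleomycin/Zeocin resistance cassette outside the viral region. The viral genome is transcribed from a CMV enhancer/promoter fused to a truncated HIV-1 5' LTR, followed by the Ψ packaging signal with a gag fragment, the RRE for Rev-dependent RNA export, and the cPPT/CTS. Downstream of the insert lie a WPRE, which enhances transcript expression, and the 3' LTR region (annotated by the tool as a second truncated LTR, preceded by a nef fragment), followed by a bGH polyadenylation signal.

The insert encodes a single fusion protein: the hepatitis C virus NS3/4A protease (matched to the HCV polyprotein in the feature table), a flexible linker, monomeric superfolder GFP, a second flexible linker, a modified NS5A/5B cleavage site with P6 and P4 substitutions, and the C-terminal targeting sequence of rat OMP25 (Synj2bp). The "mito" in the name is consistent with OMP25's role as a mitochondrial outer-membrane anchor. Because the protease and its own substrate site sit in the same polypeptide, the protein cleaves itself, separating the protease-GFP portion from the membrane anchor. The record describes it as a self-cleaving membrane-targeting peptide. It comes from work developing a "knockoff" strategy for acute disruption of membrane proteins such as synaptotagmin 1 in mouse hippocampal neurons, where it likely serves to test the behaviour of this cleavage-site variant.
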