Features (pLannotate 1.2.2; 32 found; start..end, strand, type, name):
      1..447     +  promoter       hSyn promoter: human synapsin I promoter; confers neuron-specific expression (Kügler et al., 2003)
    539..1114    +  CDS            POLG_HCV77 (fragment): Experimental evidence at protein level: Swiss-Prot protein existence level 1. [RNA-directed RNA polymerase]: RNA-dependent RNA polymerase that performs primer-template recognition and RNA synthesis during viral replication. From Hepatitis C virus genotype 1a (isolate H77) (HCV).
   1157..1846    +  CDS            msGFP2: photostable monomeric superfolder GFP (Valbuena et al., 2020)
   1925..2029    +  CDS            Synj2bp (fragment): SYJ2B_RAT - Also known as Omp25. Experimental evidence at protein level: Swiss-Prot protein existence level 1. Regulates endocytosis of activin type 2 receptor kinases through the Ral/RALBP1-dependent pathway and may be involved in suppression of activin-induced signal transduction. From Rattus norvegicus (Rat).
   2051..2075    +  misc_feature   MCS (fragment): pBluescript multiple cloning site
   2075..2663    +  misc_feature   WPRE: woodchuck hepatitis virus posttranscriptional regulatory element
   2600..3181    +  CDS            nef (fragment): NEF_HV1H2 - Experimental evidence at protein level: Swiss-Prot protein existence level 1. Extracellular Nef protein targets CD4(+) T-lymphocytes for apoptosis by interacting with CXCR4 surface receptors. From Human immunodeficiency virus type 1 group M subtype B (isolate HXB2) (HIV-1).
   3188..3368    +  LTR            5' LTR (truncated): truncated 5' long terminal repeat (LTR) from HIV-1
   3400..3624    +  polyA_signal   bGH poly(A) signal: bovine growth hormone polyadenylation signal
   3628..3649    +  promoter       SV40 promoter (fragment): SV40 enhancer and early promoter
   3670..4098    +  rep_origin     f1 ori (sequence partly withheld): f1 bacteriophage origin of replication; arrow indicates direction of (+) strand synthesis
   4112..4441    +  promoter       SV40 promoter: SV40 enhancer and early promoter
   4489..4536    +  promoter       EM7 promoter: synthetic bacterial promoter&nbsp
   4555..4929    +  CDS            BleoR: antibiotic-binding protein; Sh ble from Streptoalloteichus hindustanus; confers resistance to bleomycin, phleomycin, and Zeocin™
   4939..5064    +  CDS            ble (fragment): BLE_KLEPN - Experimental evidence at protein level: Swiss-Prot protein existence level 1. Binding protein with a strong affinity to the bleomycin family of antibiotics. Binds to CL990; an antimitotic-antibiotic compound. From Klebsiella pneumoniae.
   5059..5180    +  polyA_signal   SV40 poly(A) signal: SV40 polyadenylation signal
   5253..5269    -  protein_bind   lac operator: The lac repressor binds to the lac operator to inhibit transcription in E. coli. This inhibition can be relieved by adding lactose or isopropyl-β-D-thiogalactopyranoside (IPTG). lac repressor encoded by lacI
   5277..5307    -  promoter       lac promoter: promoter for the E. coli lac operon
   5322..5343    -  protein_bind   CAP binding site: CAP binding activates transcription in the presence of cAMP. E. coli catabolite activator protein
   5356..5448    -  CDS            lacI (fragment): lac repressor; lacI; The lac repressor binds to the lac operator to inhibit transcription in E. coli. This inhibition can be relieved by adding lactose or isopropyl-β-D-thiogalactopyranoside (IPTG).
   5631..6219    -  rep_origin     ori: high-copy-number ColE1/pMB1/pBR322/pUC origin of replication
   6390..7250    -  CDS            AmpR: β-lactamase; bla; confers resistance to ampicillin, carbenicillin, and related antibiotics
   7251..7355    -  promoter       AmpR promoter: bla
   7414..7466    -  misc_feature   bom (fragment): basis of mobility region from pBR322
   7621..8000    +  enhancer       CMV enhancer: human cytomegalovirus immediate early enhancer
   8001..8200    +  promoter       CMV promoter: human cytomegalovirus (CMV) immediate early promoter
   8218..8398    +  LTR            5' LTR (truncated): truncated 5' long terminal repeat (LTR) from HIV-1
   8445..8570    +  misc_feature   HIV-1 Ψ: packaging signal of human immunodeficiency virus type 1
   8554..8917    +  CDS            HIV-1 gag (fragment): gag protein from human immunodeficiency virus 1; gag
   9063..9296    +  misc_feature   RRE: The Rev response element (RRE) of HIV-1 allows for Rev-dependent mRNA export from the nucleus to the cytoplasm.
   9673..9773    +  CDS            Rev (fragment): human immunodeficiency virus 1 (HIV-1) Rev protein; rev; enhances nuclear export of unspliced and incompletely spliced viral mRNAs
   9823..9940    +  misc_feature   cPPT/CTS: central polypurine tract and central termination sequence of HIV-1
>Addgene plasmid #158766 | pF(UG) hSyn NS34a-msGFP-A'Q-mito | addgene full sequence | sequence record 313130 | Addgene NGS Result
AGTGCAAGTGGTTTTAGGACCAGGATGAGGCGGGGTGGGGGTGCCTACCTGACGACCGACCCCGACCCAC
TGGACAAGCACCCAACCCCCATTCCCCAAATTGCGCATCCCCTATCAGAGAGGGGGAGGGGAAACAGGAT
GCGGCGAGGCGCGTGCGCACTGCCAGCTTCAGCACCGCGGACAGTGCCTTCGCCCCCGCCTGGCGGCGCG
CGCCACCGCCGCCTCAGCACTGAAGGCGCGCTGACGTCACTCGCCGGTCCCCCGTAAACTCCCCTTCCCG
GCCACCTTGGTCGCGTCCGCGCCGCCGCCGGCCCAGCCGGACCGCACCACGCGAGGCGCGAGATAGGGGG
GCACGGGCGCGACCATCTGCGCTGCGGCGCCGGCGACTCAGCGCTGCCTCAGTCTGCGGTGGGCAGCGGA
GGAGTCGTGTCGTGCCTGAGAGCGCAGGTACGGCTAGCGGATCCGGTACCGCGGGCCCGCCACCATGGGC
TGCGTGGTGATCGTGGGCAGGATCGTGCTGAGCGGCAGCGGCACCAGCGCGCCCATCACGGCGTACGCCC
AGCAGACGAGAGGCCTCCTAGGGTGTATAATCACCAGCCTGACTGGCCGGGACAAAAACCAAGTGGAGGG
TGAGGTCCAGATCGTGTCAACTGCTACCCAAACCTTCCTGGCAACGTGCATCAATGGGGTATGCTGGACA
GTCTACCACGGGGCCGGAACGAGGACCATCGCATCACCCAAGGGTCCTGTCATCCAGATGTATACCAATG
TGGACCAAGACCTTGTGGGCTGGCCCGCTCCTCAAGGTTCCCGCTCATTGACACCCTGTACCTGCGGCTC
CTCGGACCTTTACCTGGTCACGAGGCACGCCGATGTCATTCCCGTGCGCCGGCGAGGTGATAGCAGGGGT
AGCCTGCTTTCGCCCCGGCCCATTTCCTACTTGAAAGGCTCCTCGGGGGGTCCGCTGTTGTGCCCCGCGG
GACACGCCGTGGGCCTATTCAGGGCCGCGGTGTGCACCCGTGGAGTGGCTAAAGCGGTGGACTTTATCCC
TGTGGAGAACCTAGAGACAACCATGAGATCCCCGGTGTTCACGGACAACTCCTCTCCACCAGCAGGGTCA
GGTTCTTCGGGCAGTTCGGGGTCCAGCGGATCTAGTATGGATAGCACTGAGAGCCTGTTCACCGGGGTGG
TGCCCATCCTGGTCGAGCTGGACGGCGACGTAAACGGCCACAAGTTCAGCGTGCGCGGCGAGGGCGAGGG
CGATGCCACCAACGGCAAGCTGACCCTGAAGTTCATCTGCACCACCGGCAAGCTGCCCGTGCCCTGGCCC
ACCCTCGTGACCACCCTGACCTACGGCGTGCAGTGCTTCAGCCGCTACCCCGACCACATGAAGCAGCACG
ACTTCTTCAAGTCCGCCATGCCCGAAGGCTACGTCCAGGAGCGCACCATCACCTTCAAGGACGACGGCAC
CTACAAGACCCGCGCCGAGGTGAAGTTCGAGGGCGACACCCTGGTGAACCGCATCGAGCTGAAGGGCATC
GACTTCAAGGAGGACGGCAACATCCTGGGGCACAAGCTGGAGTACAACTTCAACAGCCACAACGTCTATA
TCACCGCCGACAAGCAGAAGAACGGCATCAAGGCCAACTTCAAGATCCGCCACAACGTGGAGGACGGCAG
CGTGCAGCTCGCCGACCACTACCAGCAGAACACCCCCATCGGCGACGGCCCCGTGCTGCTGCCCGACAAC
CACTACCTGAGCACCCAGTCCAAGCTGAGCAAAGACCCCAACGAGAAGCGCGATCACATGGTCCTGCTGG
AGTTCGTGACCGCCGCCGGGATCACTCACGGCGGATCCGGAAGTTCGGGGTCCAGCGGTTCTTCAGGCAG
TTCCGCTGATGTGGTCTGCTGTCAGATGTCCTACGGCAGTGGATCTAAGCGCGGAGTTCCTGTAGCTGTG
GTGCTGCTGCCAGTGTTTGCCCTTACCCTGGTAGCAGTTTGGGCCTTCGTGAGATACCGAAAGCAGCTCT
GAGGCCGCACTCCTCAGCTAGAATTCGATATCAAGCTTATCGATAATCAACCTCTGGATTACAAAATTTG
TGAAAGATTGACTGGTATTCTTAACTATGTTGCTCCTTTTACGCTATGTGGATACGCTGCTTTAATGCCT
TTGTATCATGCTATTGCTTCCCGTATGGCTTTCATTTTCTCCTCCTTGTATAAATCCTGGTTGCTGTCTC
TTTATGAGGAGTTGTGGCCCGTTGTCAGGCAACGTGGCGTGGTGTGCACTGTGTTTGCTGACGCAACCCC
CACTGGTTGGGGCATTGCCACCACCTGTCAGCTCCTTTCCGGGACTTTCGCTTTCCCCCTCCCTATTGCC
ACGGCGGAACTCATCGCCGCCTGCCTTGCCCGCTGCTGGACAGGGGCTCGGCTGTTGGGCACTGACAATT
CCGTGGTGTTGTCGGGGAAATCATCGTCCTTTCCTTGGCTGCTCGCCTGTGTTGCCACCTGGATTCTGCG
CGGGACGTCCTTCTGCTACGTCCCTTCGGCCCTCAATCCAGCGGACCTTCCTTCCCGCGGCCTGCTGCCG
GCTCTGCGGCCTCTTCCGCGTCTTCGCCTTCGCCCTCAGACGAGTCGGATCTCCCTTTGGGCCGCCTCCC
CGCATCGATACCGTCGACCTCGAGACCTAGAAAAACATGGAGCAATCACAAGTAGCAATACAGCAGCTAC
CAATGCTGATTGTGCCTGGCTAGAAGCACAAGAGGAGGAGGAGGTGGGTTTTCCAGTCACACCTCAGGTA
CCTTTAAGACCAATGACTTACAAGGCAGCTGTAGATCTTAGCCACTTTTTAAAAGAAAAGGGGGGACTGG
AAGGGCTAATTCACTCCCAACGAAGACAAGATATCCTTGATCTGTGGATCTACCACACACAAGGCTACTT
CCCTGATTGGCAGAACTACACACCAGGGCCAGGGATCAGATATCCACTGACCTTTGGATGGTGCTACAAG
CTAGTACCAGTTGAGCAAGAGAAGGTAGAAGAAGCCAATGAAGGAGAGAACACCCGCTTGTTACACCCTG
TGAGCCTGCATGGGATGGATGACCCGGAGAGAGAAGTATTAGAGTGGAGGTTTGACAGCCGCCTAGCATT
TCATCACATGGCCCGAGAGCTGCATCCGGACTGTACTGGGTCTCTCTGGTTAGACCAGATCTGAGCCTGG
GAGCTCTCTGGCTAACTAGGGAACCCACTGCTTAAGCCTCAATAAAGCTTGCCTTGAGTGCTTCAAGTAG
TGTGTGCCCGTCTGTTGTGTGACTCTGGTAACTAGAGATCCCTCAGACCCTTTTAGTCAGTGTGGAAAAT
CTCTAGCAGGGCCCGTTTAAACCCGCTGATCAGCCTCGACTGTGCCTTCTAGTTGCCAGCCATCTGTTGT
TTGCCCCTCCCCCGTGCCTTCCTTGACCCTGGAAGGTGCCACTCCCACTGTCCTTTCCTAATAAAATGAG
GAAATTGCATCGCATTGTCTGAGTAGGTGTCATTCTATTCTGGGGGGTGGGGTGGGGCAGGACAGCAAGG
GGGAGGATTGGGAAGACAATAGCAGGCATGCTGGGGATGCGGTGGGCTCTATGGCTTCTGAGGCGGAAAG
AACCAGCTGGGGCTCTAGGGGGTATCCCC
[124 nt withheld, positions 3670-3793]
C
[91 nt withheld, positions 3795-3885]
A
[49 nt withheld, positions 3887-3935]
CCTTTGACGTTGGAGTCCACGTTCTTT
[37 nt withheld, positions 3963-3999]
ACCCTATCTCGGTCTATTCTTTTGATTTATAAGGGATTTTGCCGATTTCGGCCTATTGGTTAAAAAATGA
GCTGATTTAACAAAAATTTAACGCGAATTAATTCTGTGGAATGTGTGTCAGTTAGGGTGTGGAAAGTCCC
CAGGCTCCCCAGCAGGCAGAAGTATGCAAAGCATGCATCTCAATTAGTCAGCAACCAGGTGTGGAAAGTC
CCCAGGCTCCCCAGCAGGCAGAAGTATGCAAAGCATGCATCTCAATTAGTCAGCAACCATAGTCCCGCCC
CTAACTCCGCCCATCCCGCCCCTAACTCCGCCCAGTTCCGCCCATTCTCCGCCCCATGGCTGACTAATTT
TTTTTATTTATGCAGAGGCCGAGGCCGCCTCTGCCTCTGAGCTATTCCAGAAGTAGTGAGGAGGCTTTTT
TGGAGGCCTAGGCTTTTGCAAAAAGCTCCCGGGAGCTTGTATATCCATTTTCGGATCTGATCAGCACGTG
TTGACAATTAATCATCGGCATAGTATATCGGCATAGTATAATACGACAAGGTGAGGAACTAAACCATGGC
CAAGTTGACCAGTGCCGTTCCGGTGCTCACCGCGCGCGACGTCGCCGGAGCGGTCGAGTTCTGGACCGAC
CGGCTCGGGTTCTCCCGGGACTTCGTGGAGGACGACTTCGCCGGTGTGGTCCGGGACGACGTGACCCTGT
TCATCAGCGCGGTCCAGGACCAGGTGGTGCCGGACAACACCCTGGCCTGGGTGTGGGTGCGCGGCCTGGA
CGAGCTGTACGCCGAGTGGTCGGAGGTCGTGTCCACGAACTTCCGGGACGCCTCCGGGCCGGCCATGACC
GAGATCGGCGAGCAGCCGTGGGGGCGGGAGTTCGCCCTGCGCGACCCGGCCGGCAACTGCGTGCACTTCG
TGGCCGAGGAGCAGGACTGACACGTGCTACGAGATTTCGATTCCACCGCCGCCTTCTATGAAAGGTTGGG
CTTCGGAATCGTTTTCCGGGACGCCGGCTGGATGATCCTCCAGCGCGGGGATCTCATGCTGGAGTTCTTC
GCCCACCCCAACTTGTTTATTGCAGCTTATAATGGTTACAAATAAAGCAATAGCATCACAAATTTCACAA
ATAAAGCATTTTTTTCACTGCATTCTAGTTGTGGTTTGTCCAAACTCATCAATGTATCTTATCATGTCTG
TATACCGTCGACCTCTAGCTAGAGCTTGGCGTAATCATGGTCATAGCTGTTTCCTGTGTGAAATTGTTAT
CCGCTCACAATTCCACACAACATACGAGCCGGAAGCATAAAGTGTAAAGCCTGGGGTGCCTAATGAGTGA
GCTAACTCACATTAATTGCGTTGCGCTCACTGCCCGCTTTCCAGTCGGGAAACCTGTCGTGCCAGCTGCA
TTAATGAATCGGCCAACGCGCGGGGAGAGGCGGTTTGCGTATTGGGCGCTCTTCCGCTTCCTCGCTCACT
GACTCGCTGCGCTCGGTCGTTCGGCTGCGGCGAGCGGTATCAGCTCACTCAAAGGCGGTAATACGGTTAT
CCACAGAATCAGGGGATAACGCAGGAAAGAACATGTGAGCAAAAGGCCAGCAAAAGGCCAGGAACCGTAA
AAAGGCCGCGTTGCTGGCGTTTTTCCATAGGCTCCGCCCCCCTGACGAGCATCACAAAAATCGACGCTCA
AGTCAGAGGTGGCGAAACCCGACAGGACTATAAAGATACCAGGCGTTTCCCCCTGGAAGCTCCCTCGTGC
GCTCTCCTGTTCCGACCCTGCCGCTTACCGGATACCTGTCCGCCTTTCTCCCTTCGGGAAGCGTGGCGCT
TTCTCATAGCTCACGCTGTAGGTATCTCAGTTCGGTGTAGGTCGTTCGCTCCAAGCTGGGCTGTGTGCAC
GAACCCCCCGTTCAGCCCGACCGCTGCGCCTTATCCGGTAACTATCGTCTTGAGTCCAACCCGGTAAGAC
ACGACTTATCGCCACTGGCAGCAGCCACTGGTAACAGGATTAGCAGAGCGAGGTATGTAGGCGGTGCTAC
AGAGTTCTTGAAGTGGTGGCCTAACTACGGCTACACTAGAAGAACAGTATTTGGTATCTGCGCTCTGCTG
AAGCCAGTTACCTTCGGAAAAAGAGTTGGTAGCTCTTGATCCGGCAAACAAACCACCGCTGGTAGCGGTG
GTTTTTTTGTTTGCAAGCAGCAGATTACGCGCAGAAAAAAAGGATCTCAAGAAGATCCTTTGATCTTTTC
TACGGGGTCTGACGCTCAGTGGAACGAAAACTCACGTTAAGGGATTTTGGTCATGAGATTATCAAAAAGG
ATCTTCACCTAGATCCTTTTAAATTAAAAATGAAGTTTTAAATCAATCTAAAGTATATATGAGTAAACTT
GGTCTGACAGTTACCAATGCTTAATCAGTGAGGCACCTATCTCAGCGATCTGTCTATTTCGTTCATCCAT
AGTTGCCTGACTCCCCGTCGTGTAGATAACTACGATACGGGAGGGCTTACCATCTGGCCCCAGTGCTGCA
ATGATACCGCGAGACCCACGCTCACCGGCTCCAGATTTATCAGCAATAAACCAGCCAGCCGGAAGGGCCG
AGCGCAGAAGTGGTCCTGCAACTTTATCCGCCTCCATCCAGTCTATTAATTGTTGCCGGGAAGCTAGAGT
AAGTAGTTCGCCAGTTAATAGTTTGCGCAACGTTGTTGCCATTGCTACAGGCATCGTGGTGTCACGCTCG
TCGTTTGGTATGGCTTCATTCAGCTCCGGTTCCCAACGATCAAGGCGAGTTACATGATCCCCCATGTTGT
GCAAAAAAGCGGTTAGCTCCTTCGGTCCTCCGATCGTTGTCAGAAGTAAGTTGGCCGCAGTGTTATCACT
CATGGTTATGGCAGCACTGCATAATTCTCTTACTGTCATGCCATCCGTAAGATGCTTTTCTGTGACTGGT
GAGTACTCAACCAAGTCATTCTGAGAATAGTGTATGCGGCGACCGAGTTGCTCTTGCCCGGCGTCAATAC
GGGATAATACCGCGCCACATAGCAGAACTTTAAAAGTGCTCATCATTGGAAAACGTTCTTCGGGGCGAAA
ACTCTCAAGGATCTTACCGCTGTTGAGATCCAGTTCGATGTAACCCACTCGTGCACCCAACTGATCTTCA
GCATCTTTTACTTTCACCAGCGTTTCTGGGTGAGCAAAAACAGGAAGGCAAAATGCCGCAAAAAAGGGAA
TAAGGGCGACACGGAAATGTTGAATACTCATACTCTTCCTTTTTCAATATTATTGAAGCATTTATCAGGG
TTATTGTCTCATGAGCGGATACATATTTGAATGTATTTAGAAAAATAAACAAATAGGGGTTCCGCGCACA
TTTCCCCGAAAAGTGCCACCTGACGTCGACGGATCGGGAGATCTCCCGATCCCCTATGGTGCACTCTCAG
TACAATCTGCTCTGATGCCGCATAGTTAAGCCAGTATCTGCTCCCTGCTTGTGTGTTGGAGGTCGCTGAG
TAGTGCGCGAGCAAAATTTAAGCTACAACAAGGCAAGGCTTGACCGACAATTGCATGAAGAATCTGCTTA
GGGTTAGGCGTTTTGCGCTGCTTCGCGATGTACGGGCCAGATATACGCGTTGACATTGATTATTGACTAG
TTATTAATAGTAATCAATTACGGGGTCATTAGTTCATAGCCCATATATGGAGTTCCGCGTTACATAACTT
ACGGTAAATGGCCCGCCTGGCTGACCGCCCAACGACCCCCGCCCATTGACGTCAATAATGACGTATGTTC
CCATAGTAACGCCAATAGGGACTTTCCATTGACGTCAATGGGTGGAGTATTTACGGTAAACTGCCCACTT
GGCAGTACATCAAGTGTATCATATGCCAAGTACGCCCCCTATTGACGTCAATGACGGTAAATGGCCCGCC
TGGCATTATGCCCAGTACATGACCTTATGGGACTTTCCTACTTGGCAGTACATCTACGTATTAGTCATCG
CTATTACCATGGTGATGCGGTTTTGGCAGTACATCAATGGGCGTGGATAGCGGTTTGACTCACGGGGATT
TCCAAGTCTCCACCCCATTGACGTCAATGGGAGTTTGTTTTGGCACCAAAATCAACGGGACTTTCCAAAA
TGTCGTAACAACTCCGCCCCATTGACGCAAATGGGCGGTAGGCGTGTACGGTGGGAGGTCTATATAAGCA
GCGCGTTTTGCCTGTACTGGGTCTCTCTGGTTAGACCAGATCTGAGCCTGGGAGCTCTCTGGCTAACTAG
GGAACCCACTGCTTAAGCCTCAATAAAGCTTGCCTTGAGTGCTTCAAGTAGTGTGTGCCCGTCTGTTGTG
TGACTCTGGTAACTAGAGATCCCTCAGACCCTTTTAGTCAGTGTGGAAAATCTCTAGCAGTGGCGCCCGA
ACAGGGACTTGAAAGCGAAAGGGAAACCAGAGGAGCTCTCTCGACGCAGGACTCGGCTTGCTGAAGCGCG
CACGGCAAGAGGCGAGGGGCGGCGACTGGTGAGTACGCCAAAAATTTTGACTAGCGGAGGCTAGAAGGAG
AGAGATGGGTGCGAGAGCGTCAGTATTAAGCGGGGGAGAATTAGATCGCGATGGGAAAAAATTCGGTTAA
GGCCAGGGGGAAAGAAAAAATATAAATTAAAACATATAGTATGGGCAAGCAGGGAGCTAGAACGATTCGC
AGTTAATCCTGGCCTGTTAGAAACATCAGAAGGCTGTAGACAAATACTGGGACAGCTACAACCATCCCTT
CAGACAGGATCAGAAGAACTTAGATCATTATATAATACAGTAGCAACCCTCTATTGTGTGCATCAAAGGA
TAGAGATAAAAGACACCAAGGAAGCTTTAGACAAGATAGAGGAAGAGCAAAACAAAAGTAAGACCACCGC
ACAGCAAGCGGCCGCTGATCTTCAGACCTGGAGGAGGAGATATGAGGGACAATTGGAGAAGTGAATTATA
TAAATATAAAGTAGTAAAAATTGAACCATTAGGAGTAGCACCCACCAAGGCAAAGAGAAGAGTGGTGCAG
AGAGAAAAAAGAGCAGTGGGAATAGGAGCTTTGTTCCTTGGGTTCTTGGGAGCAGCAGGAAGCACTATGG
GCGCAGCGTCAATGACGCTGACGGTACAGGCCAGACAATTATTGTCTGGTATAGTGCAGCAGCAGAACAA
TTTGCTGAGGGCTATTGAGGCGCAACAGCATCTGTTGCAACTCACAGTCTGGGGCATCAAGCAGCTCCAG
GCAAGAATCCTGGCTGTGGAAAGATACCTAAAGGATCAACAGCTCCTGGGGATTTGGGGTTGCTCTGGAA
AACTCATTTGCACCACTGCTGTGCCTTGGAATGCTAGTTGGAGTAATAAATCTCTGGAACAGATTTGGAA
TCACACGACCTGGATGGAGTGGGACAGAGAAATTAACAATTACACAAGCTTAATACACTCCTTAATTGAA
GAATCGCAAAACCAGCAAGAAAAGAATGAACAAGAATTATTGGAATTAGATAAATGGGCAAGTTTGTGGA
ATTGGTTTAACATAACAAATTGGCTGTGGTATATAAAATTATTCATAATGATAGTAGGAGGCTTGGTAGG
TTTAAGAATAGTTTTTGCTGTACTTTCTATAGTGAATAGAGTTAGGCAGGGATATTCACCATTATCGTTT
CAGACCCACCTCCCAACCCCGAGGGGACCCGACAGGCCCGAAGGAATAGAAGAAGAAGGTGGAGAGAGAG
ACAGAGACAGATCCATTCGATTAGTGAACGGATCGGCACTGCGTGCGCCAATTCTGCAGACAAATGGCAG
TATTCATCCACAATTTTAAAAGAAAAGGGGGGATTGGGGGGTACAGTGCAGGGGAAAGAATAGTAGACAT
AATAGCAACAGACATACAAACTAAAGAATTACAAAAACAAATTACAAAAATTCAAAATTTTCGGGTTTAT
TACAGGGACAGCAGAGATCCAGTTTGGTTAATTAA
